Addgene plasmid #140985: pcDNA5/FRT/TO-GAlpha12-RLuc8
Purpose: Encodes a G alpha subunit (GNA12) containing RLuc8 as an optimal component of a BRET2 biosensor for studying heterotrimeric G protein dissociation
Depositing lab: Bryan Roth. Depositing organization: University of North Carolina at Chapel Hill. Publication: TRUPATH, an open-source biosensor platform for interrogating the GPCR transducerome. Olsen RHJ, DiBerto JF, English JG, Glaudin AM, Krumm BE, Slocum ST, Che T, Gavin AC, McCorvy JD, Roth BL, Strachan RT. Nat Chem Biol. 2020 May 4. pii: 10.1038/s41589-020-0535-8. doi: 10.1038/s41589-020-0535-8. PubMed 32367019.
Backbone
  Vector backbone: pcDNA5/FRT/TO
  Backbone manufacturer: Invitrogen
  Backbone size w/o insert (bp): 5203
  Vector type: Mammalian Expression, Luciferase
  Selectable markers: Hygromycin
Growth in bacteria
  Bacterial resistance: Ampicillin, 100 μg/mL
  Growth temperature: 37°C
  Growth strain: NEB Stable
  Copy number: High Copy
Gene/Insert
  Gene/Insert name: GAlpha12-RLuc8 (alt name: GNA12)
  Species: H. sapiens (human)
  Insert size (bp): 2115
  Mutation: RLuc8 and flanking SGGGGS linkers have been inserted at amino acid position 134 of the alpha subunit
  Entrez Gene: GNA12 (a.k.a. HG1M1, NNX3, RMP, gep)
  Promoter: CMV
  Cloning method: Gibson Cloning
  Sequencing primers: 5′ CGCAAATGGGCGGTAGGCGTG; 3′ TAGAAGGCACAGTCGAGG
Terms and licenses: Academic/Nonprofit Terms; Industry Terms: Not Available to Industry
Depositor comments: These plasmids were generated as part of the Illuminating the Druggable Genome (IDG) program sponsored by the NIH Common Fund. The goal of this program is to identify, gather, and distribute information and resources for proteins that currently are not well-studied yet belong to commonly drug-targeted protein families: protein kinases, non-olfactory G-protein coupled receptors (GPCRs), and ion channels. The IDG program is designed to develop fundamental research tools for understudied proteins, elucidate their function, and disseminate the IDG-related resources and data to the greater scientific community.
How to cite: pcDNA5/FRT/TO-GAlpha12-RLuc8 was a gift from Bryan Roth (Addgene plasmid # 140985 ; http://n2t.net/addgene:140985 ; RRID:Addgene_140985)
