[The description below was written by a language model from this plasmid's Addgene catalogue record and pLannotate feature annotations shown in this document.]
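Description:
pcDNA5/FRT/TO-GAlpha12-RLuc8 is a mammalian expression plasmid built on the Invitrogen pcDNA5/FRT/TO backbone. It is maintained in E. coli through a high-copy ColE1/pUC-type origin and an ampicillin resistance gene. The expression cassette is driven by the CMV immediate-early enhancer and promoter, followed directly by short tet operator sequences. The annotation software labels these as fragments of tet-responsive promoters. Operators in this position allow tetracycline-regulated expression in cells that supply the Tet repressor and constitutive expression in cells that do not. Transcripts terminate at a bovine growth hormone polyadenylation signal. Downstream, an FRT site sits immediately in front of a hygromycin resistance coding sequence with an SV40 poly(A) signal. No full promoter is annotated upstream of this marker, which fits a design in which FLP-mediated integration into a genomic FRT docking site activates hygromycin selection for stable lines.

The insert is human GNA12 (G alpha 12), with the Renilla luciferase variant RLuc8 placed internally at amino acid position 134 and flanked on both sides by SGGGGS linkers. The feature table reflects this arrangement: a human codon-optimized Renilla luciferase reading frame lies between two G alpha segments. The software matched those segments to the C. elegans homolog gpa-12, but the catalogue record identifies them as the human gene.

The fusion protein serves as the luminescent donor of a BRET2 biosensor for heterotrimeric G protein dissociation. It is one component of an open-source sensor platform for profiling which G proteins a given GPCR couples to. The record does not describe the acceptor-labelled partner subunits, which must be supplied from other constructs.
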