Features (pLannotate 1.2.2; 23 found; start..end, strand, type, name):
     28..80      -  misc_feature   bom (fragment): basis of mobility region from pBR322
    235..614     +  enhancer       CMV enhancer: human cytomegalovirus immediate early enhancer
    615..818     +  promoter       CMV promoter: human cytomegalovirus (CMV) immediate early promoter
    820..839     +  promoter       PLtetO-1 promoter (fragment): modified phage lambda PL promoter with tet operator sites (Lutz and Bujard, 1997)
    841..860     +  promoter       PLtetO-1 promoter (fragment): modified phage lambda PL promoter with tet operator sites (Lutz and Bujard, 1997)
    868..901     +  promoter       TRE3GV promoter (fragment): 3rd-generation Tet-responsive promoter that can be activated by binding of Tet-On® 3G, optimized for retroviral and lentiviral vectors
   1215..1460    +  CDS            gpa-12 (fragment): GPA12_CAEEL - Experimental evidence at protein level: Swiss-Prot protein existence level 1. Guanine nucleotide-binding proteins (G proteins) are involved as modulators or transducers in various transmembrane signaling systems (Probable). May play a role in resistance to fungal infection in the epidermis by regulating the up-regulation of several antimicrobial peptides of the NLP and CNC families (PubMed:22470487, PubMed:19380113). Upstream of plc-3, tpa-1 and the p38-like pathway, required for the expression of antimicrobial peptide nlp-29 in the epidermis in response to fungal infection or ph
   1518..2450    +  CDS            hRluc: Renilla luciferase human codon-optimized
   2505..3212    +  CDS            gpa-12 (fragment): GPA12_CAEEL - Experimental evidence at protein level: Swiss-Prot protein existence level 1. Guanine nucleotide-binding proteins (G proteins) are involved as modulators or transducers in various transmembrane signaling systems (Probable). May play a role in resistance to fungal infection in the epidermis by regulating the up-regulation of several antimicrobial peptides of the NLP and CNC families (PubMed:22470487, PubMed:19380113). Upstream of plc-3, tpa-1 and the p38-like pathway, required for the expression of antimicrobial peptide nlp-29 in the epidermis in response to fungal infection or ph
   3276..3500    +  polyA_signal   bGH poly(A) signal: bovine growth hormone polyadenylation signal
   3504..3525    +  promoter       SV40 promoter (fragment): SV40 enhancer and early promoter
   3546..3779    +  rep_origin     f1 ori (fragment) (sequence partly withheld): f1 bacteriophage origin of replication; arrow indicates direction of (+) strand synthesis
   3784..3831    +  protein_bind   FRT: FLP-mediated recombination occurs in the 8-bp core sequence TCTAGAAA (Turan and Bode, 2011). FLP recombinase from the Saccharomyces cerevisiae 2μ plasmid
   3839..4861    +  CDS            HygR: aminoglycoside phosphotransferase from E. coli; aph(4)-Ia; confers resistance to hygromycin
   4871..4996    +  CDS            ble (fragment): BLE_KLEPN - Experimental evidence at protein level: Swiss-Prot protein existence level 1. Binding protein with a strong affinity to the bleomycin family of antibiotics. Binds to CL990; an antimitotic-antibiotic compound. From Klebsiella pneumoniae.
   4991..5112    +  polyA_signal   SV40 poly(A) signal: SV40 polyadenylation signal
   5185..5201    -  protein_bind   lac operator: The lac repressor binds to the lac operator to inhibit transcription in E. coli. This inhibition can be relieved by adding lactose or isopropyl-β-D-thiogalactopyranoside (IPTG). lac repressor encoded by lacI
   5209..5239    -  promoter       lac promoter: promoter for the E. coli lac operon
   5254..5275    -  protein_bind   CAP binding site: CAP binding activates transcription in the presence of cAMP. E. coli catabolite activator protein
   5288..5380    -  CDS            lacI (fragment): lac repressor; lacI; The lac repressor binds to the lac operator to inhibit transcription in E. coli. This inhibition can be relieved by adding lactose or isopropyl-β-D-thiogalactopyranoside (IPTG).
   5563..6151    -  rep_origin     ori: high-copy-number ColE1/pMB1/pBR322/pUC origin of replication
   6322..7182    -  CDS            AmpR: β-lactamase; bla; confers resistance to ampicillin, carbenicillin, and related antibiotics
   7183..7287    -  promoter       AmpR promoter: bla
>Addgene plasmid #140985 | pcDNA5/FRT/TO-GAlpha12-RLuc8 | addgene full sequence | sequence record 300781 | Addgene NGS Result
GACGGATCGGGAGATCTCCCGATCCCCTATGGTGCACTCTCAGTACAATCTGCTCTGATGCCGCATAGTT
AAGCCAGTATCTGCTCCCTGCTTGTGTGTTGGAGGTCGCTGAGTAGTGCGCGAGCAAAATTTAAGCTACA
ACAAGGCAAGGCTTGACCGACAATTGCATGAAGAATCTGCTTAGGGTTAGGCGTTTTGCGCTGCTTCGCG
ATGTACGGGCCAGATATACGCGTTGACATTGATTATTGACTAGTTATTAATAGTAATCAATTACGGGGTC
ATTAGTTCATAGCCCATATATGGAGTTCCGCGTTACATAACTTACGGTAAATGGCCCGCCTGGCTGACCG
CCCAACGACCCCCGCCCATTGACGTCAATAATGACGTATGTTCCCATAGTAACGCCAATAGGGACTTTCC
ATTGACGTCAATGGGTGGAGTATTTACGGTAAACTGCCCACTTGGCAGTACATCAAGTGTATCATATGCC
AAGTACGCCCCCTATTGACGTCAATGACGGTAAATGGCCCGCCTGGCATTATGCCCAGTACATGACCTTA
TGGGACTTTCCTACTTGGCAGTACATCTACGTATTAGTCATCGCTATTACCATGGTGATGCGGTTTTGGC
AGTACATCAATGGGCGTGGATAGCGGTTTGACTCACGGGGATTTCCAAGTCTCCACCCCATTGACGTCAA
TGGGAGTTTGTTTTGGCACCAAAATCAACGGGACTTTCCAAAATGTCGTAACAACTCCGCCCCATTGACG
CAAATGGGCGGTAGGCGTGTACGGTGGGAGGTCTATATAAGCAGAGCTCTCCCTATCAGTGATAGAGATC
TCCCTATCAGTGATAGAGATCGTCGACGAGCTCGTTTAGTGAACCGTCAGATCGCCTGGAGACGCCATCC
ACGCTGTTTTGACCTCCATAGAAGACACCGGGACCGATCCAGCCTCCGGACTCTAGCGTTTAAACTTAAG
CTTGGTACCGAGCTCGGATCCACTAGTCCAGTGTGGTGGAATTCTGCAGATATCACCACCGCCAGCTCCT
CCCTGGCCAAGGACACTTCATCGACCGGTGAGAACCTGTACTTCCAGCTAATGTCAGGGGTTGTACGAAC
CCTCAGCCGGTGTCTGTTGCCGGCTGAAGCGGGGGGTGCCCGGGAAAGACGAGCCGGCTCTGGCGCTAGA
GATGCGGAACGGGAAGCACGACGAAGGTCCAGGGATATAGATGCCCTCTTGGCACGAGAAAGGAGGGCTG
TACGCCGGTTGGTTAAGATACTCCTTCTTGGTGCAGGTGAGAGCGGTAAAAGTACGTTCCTCAAACAGAT
GAGGATAATACACGGTAGGGAATTTGACCAAAAAGCGCTCCTTGAGTTTAGGGACACAATCTTCGATAAC
ATACTCAAAGGTTCAAGGGTTCTTGTTGATGCACGAGATAAGCTTGGCATTCCTTGGCAGTATTCTGAAA
ATGAGGAGCATGGGATGTTCCTGATGGCCTCTGGTGGTGGTGGATCCATGGCTTCCAAGGTGTACGACCC
CGAGCAACGCAAACGCATGATCACTGGGCCTCAGTGGTGGGCTCGCTGCAAGCAAATGAACGTGCTGGAC
TCCTTCATCAACTACTATGATTCCGAGAAGCACGCCGAGAACGCCGTGATTTTTCTGCATGGTAACGCTA
CCTCCAGCTACCTGTGGAGGCACGTCGTGCCTCACATCGAGCCCGTGGCTAGATGCATCATCCCTGATCT
GATCGGAATGGGTAAGTCCGGCAAGAGCGGGAATGGCTCATATCGCCTCCTGGATCACTACAAGTACCTC
ACCGCTTGGTTCGAGCTGCTGAACCTTCCAAAGAAAATCATCTTTGTGGGCCACGACTGGGGGGCTGCTC
TGGCCTTTCACTACGCCTACGAGCACCAAGACAGGATCAAGGCCATCGTCCATATGGAGAGTGTCGTGGA
CGTGATCGAGTCCTGGGACGAGTGGCCTGACATCGAGGAGGATATCGCCCTGATCAAGAGCGAAGAGGGC
GAGAAAATGGTGCTTGAGAATAACTTCTTCGTCGAGACCGTGCTCCCAAGCAAGATCATGCGGAAACTGG
AGCCTGAGGAGTTCGCTGCCTACCTGGAGCCATTCAAGGAGAAGGGCGAGGTTAGACGGCCTACCCTCTC
CTGGCCTCGCGAGATCCCTCTCGTTAAGGGAGGCAAGCCCGACGTCGTCCAGATTGTCCGCAACTACAAC
GCCTACCTTCGGGCCAGCGACGATCTGCCTAAGCTGTTCATCGAGTCCGACCCTGGGTTCTTTTCCAACG
CTATTGTCGAGGGAGCTAAGAAGTTCCCTAACACCGAGTTCGTGAAGGTGAAGGGCCTCCACTTCCTCCA
GGAGGACGCTCCAGATGAAATGGGTAAGTACATCAAGAGCTTCGTGGAGCGCGTGCTGAAGAACGAGCAG
AGCGGAGGAGGCGGCAGTTTCGAGAACAAGGCGGGGCTGCCTGTGGAGCCGGCCACCTTCCAGCTGTACG
TCCCGGCCTTGAGCGCCCTGTGGCGAGACAGCGGCATTCGGGAAGCGTTTTCTCGGCGGTCTGAGTTCCA
ACTGGGAGAATCAGTGAAATACTTCCTGGATAACTTGGACCGAATCGGCCAATTGAACTATTTCCCCTCT
AAGCAAGATATTCTTTTGGCTAGAAAGGCTACAAAGGGTATCGTCGAGCACGATTTTGTGATTAAGAAGA
TTCCCTTCAAGATGGTAGATGTAGGGGGCCAAAGGAGCCAGCGACAAAAATGGTTTCAGTGCTTTGATGG
AATAACATCTATACTTTTTATGGTATCCTCCAGTGAGTACGACCAAGTCCTCATGGAAGACCGACGAACC
AATCGGCTGGTAGAGTCAATGAATATATTTGAAACTATCGTCAATAATAAGCTGTTTTTCAATGTCTCTA
TCATACTGTTTCTTAATAAGATGGATCTTCTCGTTGAGAAAGTTAAAACCGTCTCTATCAAAAAACACTT
CCCGGATTTTCGCGGTGATCCGCACAGGCTTGAGGACGTCCAGCGATATTTGGTGCAGTGTTTTGATAGG
AAGAGGCGCAATCGCTCCAAGCCACTCTTCCATCATTTCACAACAGCTATAGACACGGAGAATGTTCGGT
TCGTGTTCCATGCTGTTAAGGACACAATCCTCCAGGAGAACCTGAAAGACATCATGTTGCAATGACAGCA
CAGTGGCGGCCGCTCGAGTCTAGAGGGCCCGTTTAAACCCGCTGATCAGCCTCGACTGTGCCTTCTAGTT
GCCAGCCATCTGTTGTTTGCCCCTCCCCCGTGCCTTCCTTGACCCTGGAAGGTGCCACTCCCACTGTCCT
TTCCTAATAAAATGAGGAAATTGCATCGCATTGTCTGAGTAGGTGTCATTCTATTCTGGGGGGTGGGGTG
GGGCAGGACAGCAAGGGGGAGGATTGGGAAGACAATAGCAGGCATGCTGGGGATGCGGTGGGCTCTATGG
CTTCTGAGGCGGAAAGAACCAGCTGGGGCTCTAGGGGGTATCCCC
[124 nt withheld, positions 3546-3669]
C
[91 nt withheld, positions 3671-3761]
AGGGTGATGGTTCACGTACCTAGAAGTTCCTATTCCGAAGTTCCTATTCTCTAGAAAGTATAGGAACTTC
CTTGGCCAAAAAGCCTGAACTCACCGCGACGTCTGTCGAGAAGTTTCTGATCGAAAAGTTCGACAGCGTC
TCCGACCTGATGCAGCTCTCGGAGGGCGAAGAATCTCGTGCTTTCAGCTTCGATGTAGGAGGGCGTGGAT
ATGTCCTGCGGGTAAATAGCTGCGCCGATGGTTTCTACAAAGATCGTTATGTTTATCGGCACTTTGCATC
GGCCGCGCTCCCGATTCCGGAAGTGCTTGACATTGGGGAATTCAGCGAGAGCCTGACCTATTGCATCTCC
CGCCGTGCACAGGGTGTCACGTTGCAAGACCTGCCTGAAACCGAACTGCCCGCTGTTCTGCAGCCGGTCG
CGGAGGCCATGGATGCGATCGCTGCGGCCGATCTTAGCCAGACGAGCGGGTTCGGCCCATTCGGACCGCA
AGGAATCGGTCAATACACTACATGGCGTGATTTCATATGCGCGATTGCTGATCCCCATGTGTATCACTGG
CAAACTGTGATGGACGACACCGTCAGTGCGTCCGTCGCGCAGGCTCTCGATGAGCTGATGCTTTGGGCCG
AGGACTGCCCCGAAGTCCGGCACCTCGTGCACGCGGATTTCGGCTCCAACAATGTCCTGACGGACAATGG
CCGCATAACAGCGGTCATTGACTGGAGCGAGGCGATGTTCGGGGATTCCCAATACGAGGTCGCCAACATC
TTCTTCTGGAGGCCGTGGTTGGCTTGTATGGAGCAGCAGACGCGCTACTTCGAGCGGAGGCATCCGGAGC
TTGCAGGATCGCCGCGGCTCCGGGCGTATATGCTCCGCATTGGTCTTGACCAACTCTATCAGAGCTTGGT
TGACGGCAATTTCGATGATGCAGCTTGGGCGCAGGGTCGATGCGACGCAATCGTCCGATCCGGAGCCGGG
ACTGTCGGGCGTACACAAATCGCCCGCAGAAGCGCGGCCGTCTGGACCGATGGCTGTGTAGAAGTACTCG
CCGATAGTGGAAACCGACGCCCCAGCACTCGTCCGAGGGCAAAGGAATAGCACGTACTACGAGATTTCGA
TTCCACCGCCGCCTTCTATGAAAGGTTGGGCTTCGGAATCGTTTTCCGGGACGCCGGCTGGATGATCCTC
CAGCGCGGGGATCTCATGCTGGAGTTCTTCGCCCACCCCAACTTGTTTATTGCAGCTTATAATGGTTACA
AATAAAGCAATAGCATCACAAATTTCACAAATAAAGCATTTTTTTCACTGCATTCTAGTTGTGGTTTGTC
CAAACTCATCAATGTATCTTATCATGTCTGTATACCGTCGACCTCTAGCTAGAGCTTGGCGTAATCATGG
TCATAGCTGTTTCCTGTGTGAAATTGTTATCCGCTCACAATTCCACACAACATACGAGCCGGAAGCATAA
AGTGTAAAGCCTGGGGTGCCTAATGAGTGAGCTAACTCACATTAATTGCGTTGCGCTCACTGCCCGCTTT
CCAGTCGGGAAACCTGTCGTGCCAGCTGCATTAATGAATCGGCCAACGCGCGGGGAGAGGCGGTTTGCGT
ATTGGGCGCTCTTCCGCTTCCTCGCTCACTGACTCGCTGCGCTCGGTCGTTCGGCTGCGGCGAGCGGTAT
CAGCTCACTCAAAGGCGGTAATACGGTTATCCACAGAATCAGGGGATAACGCAGGAAAGAACATGTGAGC
AAAAGGCCAGCAAAAGGCCAGGAACCGTAAAAAGGCCGCGTTGCTGGCGTTTTTCCATAGGCTCCGCCCC
CCTGACGAGCATCACAAAAATCGACGCTCAAGTCAGAGGTGGCGAAACCCGACAGGACTATAAAGATACC
AGGCGTTTCCCCCTGGAAGCTCCCTCGTGCGCTCTCCTGTTCCGACCCTGCCGCTTACCGGATACCTGTC
CGCCTTTCTCCCTTCGGGAAGCGTGGCGCTTTCTCATAGCTCACGCTGTAGGTATCTCAGTTCGGTGTAG
GTCGTTCGCTCCAAGCTGGGCTGTGTGCACGAACCCCCCGTTCAGCCCGACCGCTGCGCCTTATCCGGTA
ACTATCGTCTTGAGTCCAACCCGGTAAGACACGACTTATCGCCACTGGCAGCAGCCACTGGTAACAGGAT
TAGCAGAGCGAGGTATGTAGGCGGTGCTACAGAGTTCTTGAAGTGGTGGCCTAACTACGGCTACACTAGA
AGAACAGTATTTGGTATCTGCGCTCTGCTGAAGCCAGTTACCTTCGGAAAAAGAGTTGGTAGCTCTTGAT
CCGGCAAACAAACCACCGCTGGTAGCGGTGGTTTTTTTGTTTGCAAGCAGCAGATTACGCGCAGAAAAAA
AGGATCTCAAGAAGATCCTTTGATCTTTTCTACGGGGTCTGACGCTCAGTGGAACGAAAACTCACGTTAA
GGGATTTTGGTCATGAGATTATCAAAAAGGATCTTCACCTAGATCCTTTTAAATTAAAAATGAAGTTTTA
AATCAATCTAAAGTATATATGAGTAAACTTGGTCTGACAGTTACCAATGCTTAATCAGTGAGGCACCTAT
CTCAGCGATCTGTCTATTTCGTTCATCCATAGTTGCCTGACTCCCCGTCGTGTAGATAACTACGATACGG
GAGGGCTTACCATCTGGCCCCAGTGCTGCAATGATACCGCGAGACCCACGCTCACCGGCTCCAGATTTAT
CAGCAATAAACCAGCCAGCCGGAAGGGCCGAGCGCAGAAGTGGTCCTGCAACTTTATCCGCCTCCATCCA
GTCTATTAATTGTTGCCGGGAAGCTAGAGTAAGTAGTTCGCCAGTTAATAGTTTGCGCAACGTTGTTGCC
ATTGCTACAGGCATCGTGGTGTCACGCTCGTCGTTTGGTATGGCTTCATTCAGCTCCGGTTCCCAACGAT
CAAGGCGAGTTACATGATCCCCCATGTTGTGCAAAAAAGCGGTTAGCTCCTTCGGTCCTCCGATCGTTGT
CAGAAGTAAGTTGGCCGCAGTGTTATCACTCATGGTTATGGCAGCACTGCATAATTCTCTTACTGTCATG
CCATCCGTAAGATGCTTTTCTGTGACTGGTGAGTACTCAACCAAGTCATTCTGAGAATAGTGTATGCGGC
GACCGAGTTGCTCTTGCCCGGCGTCAATACGGGATAATACCGCGCCACATAGCAGAACTTTAAAAGTGCT
CATCATTGGAAAACGTTCTTCGGGGCGAAAACTCTCAAGGATCTTACCGCTGTTGAGATCCAGTTCGATG
TAACCCACTCGTGCACCCAACTGATCTTCAGCATCTTTTACTTTCACCAGCGTTTCTGGGTGAGCAAAAA
CAGGAAGGCAAAATGCCGCAAAAAAGGGAATAAGGGCGACACGGAAATGTTGAATACTCATACTCTTCCT
TTTTCAATATTATTGAAGCATTTATCAGGGTTATTGTCTCATGAGCGGATACATATTTGAATGTATTTAG
AAAAATAAACAAATAGGGGTTCCGCGCACATTTCCCCGAAAAGTGCCACCTGACGTC
